Addgene plasmid #99096: pRRG882-F-spondin
Purpose: dsRNA and riboprobe synthesis for Schmidtea mediterranea F-spondin
Depositing lab: Phillip Newmark. Depositing organization: University of Illinois at Urbana-Champaign. Publication: A functional genomics screen in planarians reveals regulators of whole-brain regeneration. Roberts-Galbraith RH, Brubacher JL, Newmark PA. Elife. 2016 Sep 9;5. pii: e17002. doi: 10.7554/eLife.17002. PubMed 27612384.
Backbone
  Vector backbone: pJC53.2
  Backbone manufacturer: Phillip Newmark (Addgene plasmid # 26536)
  Backbone size w/o insert (bp): 3240
  Vector type: T/A Cloning Vector for dsRNA generation and the generation of sense and anti-sense probes
Growth in bacteria
  Bacterial resistance: Ampicillin and Kanamycin, 100 & 50 μg/mL
  Growth temperature: 37°C
  Growth strain: DH5alpha
  Copy number: High Copy
Gene/Insert
  Gene/Insert name: F-spondin in situ probe (alt names: KY024329.1 (Genbank); dd_Smed_v6_2400_0_1)
  Species: Schmidtea mediterranea
  Insert size (bp): 994
  Cloning method: Restriction Enzyme; 5′ cloning site Eam1105I (destroyed during cloning); 3′ cloning site Eam1105I (destroyed during cloning)
  Sequencing primers: 5′ Sp6; 3′ T3
Terms and licenses: Academic/Nonprofit Terms; Industry Terms: Not Available to Industry
Depositor comments: Cloning primers: F-AAACAAAAGAGCATGGTTCA, R-AATCTTGCAAACATTCGAGA Note: Only 143 base pairs from the insert align with KY024329.1. The depositor has confirmed this does not impact plasmid function.
How to cite: pRRG882-F-spondin was a gift from Phillip Newmark (Addgene plasmid # 99096 ; http://n2t.net/addgene:99096 ; RRID:Addgene_99096)
