[The description below was written by a language model from this plasmid's Addgene catalogue record and pLannotate feature annotations shown in this document.]
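Description:
pRRG882-F-spondin is a bacterial cloning plasmid built on pJC53.2, a T/A cloning vector designed for in vitro transcription of double-stranded RNA and of sense or antisense riboprobes. It carries a 994 bp fragment recorded as an in situ probe for F-spondin from the planarian Schmidtea mediterranea, inserted at Eam1105I sites that were destroyed during cloning. The plasmid is maintained in E. coli at high copy number through a ColE1/pUC-type origin. It is selected with both ampicillin and kanamycin, which matches the annotated β-lactamase (AmpR) and neo/nptII coding sequences. The feature table also shows a short M13 origin fragment and a partial Tn5 transposase reading frame upstream of neo. These look like remnants carried over with the backbone rather than working parts.

The functional core is a symmetrical arrangement of phage promoters around the insert. On one side a T7 promoter is followed by an SP6 promoter, both pointing inward. On the other side a T3 promoter and a second T7 promoter point inward from the opposite strand. T7 terminators sit outside each promoter pair, oriented to stop transcripts that have crossed the insert from the far side. T7 polymerase can therefore transcribe both strands at once, and the complementary RNAs anneal into dsRNA for RNA interference. SP6 or T3 polymerase each transcribes only one strand, giving strand-specific riboprobes for in situ hybridization.

The stated purpose is dsRNA and riboprobe synthesis for planarian F-spondin, in connection with a functional genomics screen for regulators of brain regeneration. The depositor notes that only 143 bp of the insert align with the referenced GenBank entry, and states that this does not affect plasmid function.
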