Features (pLannotate 1.2.2; 12 found; start..end, strand, type, name):
      7..595     +  rep_origin     ori: high-copy-number ColE1/pMB1/pBR322/pUC origin of replication
    778..825     -  terminator     T7 terminator: transcription terminator for bacteriophage T7 RNA polymerase
    839..857     +  promoter       T7 promoter: promoter for bacteriophage T7 RNA polymerase
    861..879     +  promoter       SP6 promoter: promoter for bacteriophage SP6 RNA polymerase
   1892..1910    -  promoter       T3 promoter: promoter for bacteriophage T3 RNA polymerase
   1914..1932    -  promoter       T7 promoter: promoter for bacteriophage T7 RNA polymerase
   1946..1993    +  terminator     T7 terminator: transcription terminator for bacteriophage T7 RNA polymerase
   2000..2066    +  rep_origin     M13 ori (fragment): M13 bacteriophage origin of replication; arrow indicates direction of (+) strand synthesis
   2069..2368    +  CDS            tnpA (fragment): TN5P_ECOLX - Also known as tnp. Experimental evidence at protein level: Swiss-Prot protein existence level 1. Mediates transposition of transposon Tn5 by a 'cut and paste' mechanism. First, the monomeric transposase binds the 19 bp inverted DNA repeats flanking the transposon. Then, dimerization of the DNA- bound transposase creates a synaptic DNA complex. After nicking of the first DNA strand, excision of the transposon proceeds through a series of intermediates. The transposase then mediates the insertion of the transposon at a new site by strand transfer. The activity of the wild- type tran
   2400..3191    +  CDS            neo: KKA2_KLEPN - Also known as kan, nptII. Experimental evidence at protein level: Swiss-Prot protein existence level 1. Resistance to kanamycin, neomycin, paromomycin, ribostamycin, butirosin and gentamicin B. From Klebsiella pneumoniae.
   3195..3211    +  promoter       AmpR promoter (fragment): bla
   3212..4072    +  CDS            AmpR: β-lactamase; bla; confers resistance to ampicillin, carbenicillin, and related antibiotics
>Addgene plasmid #99096 | pRRG882-F-spondin | addgene full sequence | sequence record 192134 | Addgene NGS Result
ATCTTCTTGAGATCCTTTTTTTCTGCGCGTAATCTGCTGCTTGCAAACAAAAAAACCACCGCTACCAGCG
GTGGTTTGTTTGCCGGATCAAGAGCTACCAACTCTTTTTCCGAAGGTAACTGGCTTCAGCAGAGCGCAGA
TACCAAATACTGTTCTTCTAGTGTAGCCGTAGTTAGGCCACCACTTCAAGAACTCTGTAGCACCGCCTAC
ATACCTCGCTCTGCTAATCCTGTTACCAGTGGCTGCTGCCAGTGGCGATAAGTCGTGTCTTACCGGGTTG
GACTCAAGACGATAGTTACCGGATAAGGCGCAGCGGTCGGGCTGAACGGGGGGTTCGTGCACACAGCCCA
GCTTGGAGCGAACGACCTACACCGAACTGAGATACCTACAGCGTGAGCTATGAGAAAGCGCCACGCTTCC
CGAAGGGAGAAAGGCGGACAGGTATCCGGTAAGCGGCAGGGTCGGAACAGGAGAGCGCACGAGGGAGCTT
CCAGGGGGAAACGCCTGGTATCTTTATAGTCCTGTCGGGTTTCGCCACCTCTGACTTGAGCGTCGATTTT
TGTGATGCTCGTCAGGGGGGCGGAGCCTATGGAAAAACGCCAGCAACGCGGCCTTTTTACGGTTCCTGGC
CTTTTGCTGGCCTTTTGCTCACATGTTCTTTCCTGCGTTATCCCCTGATTCTGTGGATAACCGTATTACC
GCCTTTGAGTGAGCTGATACCGCTCGCCGCAGCCGAACGACCGAGCGCAGCGAGTCAGTGAGCGAGGAAG
CACGCGTCAAAAAACCCCTCAAGACCCGTTTAGAGGCCCCAAGGGGTTATGCTAGGCGCGCCGGATCCTA
ATACGACTCACTATAGGGAGATTTAGGTGACACTATAGAAGTGACCTTAAACAAAAGAGCATGGTTCATT
GGACCAATCTTATAGGGGCCACACATACTGGCGATTACTTTATATATTATAACGGTGGTCAAGCAAGCCA
GGCAGTTCAAAGTATTTGTTCATATGGAGATAGCACGGTTTTGAAACAGCAGTTCGCAGAAGAGACAATA
AAACCGCATTTGAAGAGTTATTTTAATACTTCAGGCATGTGGAATGAAGACGAAATTGAACAGAGTAGAT
CGGGATTCATATCGGTTAATCGTACTCATCATTTCTTTAGCTTTCTCACAATGATGGGCCCAAGTCCTGA
TTGGTGTACTGGAGTAGCAGCTGTAGACATGTGTATGAATGATTGTACATGGAAGGATGATTTCACCATG
GATCTATTCCCATTTGATGCTGGAATTAAAAACGGTTTCACATATTTCCCAGAAAATCCGGACAGGCAAG
ACATTCCTGATCCAATTAGAACAATCAACACTACATATATGACCCAATTCCCTTTCACAGCAAATGTTCC
AGTTGCCCGGGTAATTTATCAAAAGATCAAACCAAAACACAATTGGGAGTGCACCAAGATGAATGCAAAA
CAAGTAAAAGAATTTGATGAAATGAATTCAAACAAAAACGGAAATTCTCAATTCGATGGAAGTAGTTTGA
CGAAAAAACGCCGACACATTAACAAGAAAAGTCCCCTTGATGATCCCACTTTGGCCAATATGGCTACATT
TTTGTGTATAACATCTCCATGGAGTGAGTGGACTAAATGTTCAGTTACGTGTGGCATTGGGACAGAGATG
AGATCTCGAGACATGTTGAAAAATGCTAAAACAGAATTATGTCGTCACTTACCTTTGCTTGAAAGTCGGA
CATGCGAAGGAAGAAAACGTTCGTGTGATTTCTCAGCACTATGTAGCCTTCTTTCCTGGTCAAGATGGGG
TCCATGCAATGCAACTTGTGAGATGCACGGATACCAACAGAGATCTCGAATGTTTGCAAGATTAAGGTCT
CCCTTTAGTGAGGGTTAATTCTCCCTATAGTGAGTCGTATTAGGATCCGGCGCGCCTAGCATAACCCCTT
GGGGCCTCTAAACGGGTCTTGAGGGGTTTTTTGACGCGTCGATTTCGGCCTATTGGTTAAAAAATGAGCT
GATTTAACAAAAATTTAACGCGAATTTTAACAAAATTCAGGGCGCAAGGGCTGCTAAAGGAAGCGGAACA
CGTAGAAAGCCAGTCCGCAGAAACGGTGCTGACCCCGGATGAATGTCAGCTACTGGGCTATCTGGACAAG
GGAAAACGCAAGCGCAAAGAGAAAGCAGGTAGCTTGCAGTGGGCTTACATGGCGATAGCTAGACTGGGCG
GTTTTATGGACAGCAAGCGAACCGGAATTGCCAGCTGGGGCGCCCTCTGGTAAGGTTGGGAAGCCCTGCA
AAGTAAACTGGATGGCTTTCTTGCCGCCAATGATCTGATGGCGCAGGGGATCAAGATCTGATCAAGAGAC
AGGATGAGGATCGTTTCGCATGATTGAACAAGATGGATTGCACGCAGGTTCTCCGGCCGCTTGGGTGGAG
AGGCTATTCGGCTATGACTGGGCACAACAGACAATCGGCTGCTCTGATGCCGCCGTGTTCCGGCTGTCAG
CGCAGGGGCGCCCGGTTCTTTTTGTCAAGACCGACCTGTCCGGTGCCCTGAATGAACTGCAGGACGAGGC
AGCGCGGCTATCGTGGCTGGCCACGACGGGCGTTCCTTGCGCAGCTGTGCTCGACGTTGTCACTGAAGCG
GGAAGGGACTGGCTGCTATTGGGCGAAGTGCCGGGGCAGGATCTCCTGTCATCCCACCTTGCTCCTGCCG
AGAAAGTATCCATCATGGCTGATGCAATGCGGCGGCTGCATACGCTTGATCCGGCTACCTGCCCATTCGA
CCACCAAGCGAAACATCGCATCGAGCGAGCACGTACTCGGATGGAAGCCGGTCTTGTCGATCAGGATGAT
CTGGACGAAGAGCATCAGGGGCTCGCGCCAGCCGAACTGTTCGCCAGGCTCAAGGCGCGCATGCCCGACG
GCGAGGATCTCGTCGTGACCCATGGCGATGCCTGCTTGCCGAATATCATGGTGGAAAATGGCCGCTTTTC
TGGATTCATCGACTGTGGCCGGCTGGGTGTGGCGGACCGCTATCAGGACATAGCGTTGGCTACCCGTGAT
ATTGCTGAAGAGCTTGGCGGCGAATGGGCTGACCGCTTCCTCGTGCTTTACGGTATCGCCGCTCCCGATT
CGCAGCGCATCGCCTTCTATCGCCTTCTTGACGAGTTCTTCTGAATTGAAAAAGGAAGAGTATGAGTATT
CAACATTTCCGTGTCGCCCTTATTCCCTTTTTTGCGGCATTTTGCCTTCCTGTTTTTGCTCACCCAGAAA
CGCTGGTGAAAGTAAAAGATGCTGAAGATCAGTTGGGTGCACGAGTGGGTTACATCGAACTGGATCTCAA
CAGCGGTAAGATCCTTGAGAGTTTTCGCCCCGAAGAACGTTTTCCAATGATGAGCACTTTTAAAGTTCTG
CTATGTGGCGCGGTATTATCCCGTATTGACGCCGGGCAAGAGCAACTCGGTCGCCGCATACACTATTCTC
AGAATGACTTGGTTGAGTACTCACCAGTCACAGAAAAGCATCTTACGGATGGCATGACAGTAAGAGAATT
ATGCAGTGCTGCCATAACCATGAGTGATAACACTGCGGCCAACTTACTTCTGACAACGATCGGAGGACCG
AAGGAGCTAACCGCTTTTTTGCACAACATGGGGGATCATGTAACTCGCCTTGATCGTTGGGAACCGGAGC
TGAATGAAGCCATACCAAACGACGAGCGTGACACCACGATGCCTGTAGCAATGGCAACAACGTTGCGCAA
ACTATTAACTGGCGAACTACTTACTCTAGCTTCCCGGCAACAATTAATAGACTGGATGGAGGCGGATAAA
GTTGCAGGACCACTTCTGCGCTCGGCCCTTCCGGCTGGCTGGTTTATTGCTGATAAATCTGGAGCCGGTG
AGCGTGGGTCTCGCGGTATCATTGCAGCACTGGGGCCAGATGGTAAGCCCTCCCGTATCGTAGTTATCTA
CACGACGGGGAGCCAGGCAACTATGGATGAACGAAATAGACAGATCGCTGAGATAGGTGCCTCACTGATT
AAGCATTGGTAACTGTCAGACCAAGTTTACTCATATATACTTTAGATTGATTTAAAACTTCATTTTTAAT
TTAAAAGGATCTAGGTGAAGATCCTTTTTGATAATCTCATGACCAAAATCCCTTAACGTGAGTTTTCGTT
CCACTGAGCGTCAGACCCCGTAGAAAAGATCAAAGG
